>Addgene plasmid #100733 | FKBP-epsin(144-575)-GFP | depositor full sequence | sequence record 189375 | FKBP-epsin(144-575)-GFP sequence 6364 bps
TAGTTATTAATAGTAATCAATTACGGGGTCATTAGTTCATAGCCCATATATGGAGTTCCGCGTTACATAA
CTTACGGTAAATGGCCCGCCTGGCTGACCGCCCAACGACCCCCGCCCATTGACGTCAATAATGACGTATG
TTCCCATAGTAACGCCAATAGGGACTTTCCATTGACGTCAATGGGTGGAGTATTTACGGTAAACTGCCCA
CTTGGCAGTACATCAAGTGTATCATATGCCAAGTACGCCCCCTATTGACGTCAATGACGGTAAATGGCCC
GCCTGGCATTATGCCCAGTACATGACCTTATGGGACTTTCCTACTTGGCAGTACATCTACGTATTAGTCA
TCGCTATTACCATGGTGATGCGGTTTTGGCAGTACATCAATGGGCGTGGATAGCGGTTTGACTCACGGGG
ATTTCCAAGTCTCCACCCCATTGACGTCAATGGGAGTTTGTTTTGGCACCAAAATCAACGGGACTTTCCA
AAATGTCGTAACAACTCCGCCCCATTGACGCAAATGGGCGGTAGGCGTGTACGGTGGGAGGTCTATATAA
GCAGAGCTGGTTTAGTGAACCGTCAGATCCGCTAGCGCTACCGGACTCAGATCTCGAGAGATCGATGTGA
ATGGGGGCCCTGAACCCGCCAAGAACCTGTACACCATGGGAGTGCAGGTGGAAACCATCTCCCCAGGAGA
CGGGCGCACCTTCCCCAAGCGCGGCCAGACCTGCGTGGTGCACTACACCGGGATGCTTGAAGATGGAAAG
AAATTTGATTCCTCCCGGGACAGAAACAAGCCCTTTAAGTTTATGCTAGGCAAGCAGGAGGTGATCCGAG
GCTGGGAAGAAGGGGTTGCCCAGATGAGTGTGGGTCAGAGAGCCAAACTGACTATATCTCCAGATTATGC
CTATGGTGCCACTGGGCACCCAGGCATCATCCCACCACATGCCACTCTCGTCTTCGATGTGGAGCTTCTA
AAACTGGAACGGTACCATCGCGCCCACGCGCTCAAGACCAAGGAGAAGCTGGCACAGACTGCCACGGCCT
CCTCAGCAGCCGTGGGCTCTGGACCACCTCCCGAGGCGGAGCAGGCATGGCCACAGAGCAGCGGGGAGGA
GGAGTTGCAGCTCCAGCTGGCCCTGGCTATGAGCAAGGAGGAGGCCGACCAGCCCCCGTCCTGCGGCCCT
GAGGATGACGTCCAGCTCCAGCTGGCCCTTAGTTTGAGCCGAGAGGAGCACGATAAGGAAGAGCGGATCC
GTCGTGGGGATGACCTGAGGCTGCAGATGGCAATAGAGGAGAGCAAGAGGGAGACTGGGGGCAAGGAGGA
GTCATCTCTCATGGATCTTGCTGATGTCTTCACAACCCCAGCGCCTCCACAGGCCTCAGACCCTTGGGGG
GGCCCGGCATCTGTGCCTACTGCTGTCCCTGTGGCTGCTGCCGCTTCAGACCCTTGGGGGGGACCTGCTG
TCCCTCCAGCTGCTGATCCTTGGGGTGGTGCAGCCCCCACACCAGCCTCAGGGGATCCCTGGAGGCCTGC
AGCCCCTACAGGGCCCTCTGTTGATCCTTGGGGTGGGACCCCAGCTCCTGCAGCTGGAGAGGGGCCCACC
CCTGACCCGTGGGGAAGCTCTGATGGTGGGGCTCCTGTCAGTGGGCCCCCATCTTCTGACCCCTGGGCAC
CTGCCCCGGCTTTCTCAGACCCCTGGGGAGGCTCACCTGCAAAGCCCAGCAGCAACGGCACTGCAGTTGG
GGGCTTTGACACAGAGCCTGATGAGTTCTCAGACTTCGACCGACTCCGCACTGCCCTGCCAACCTCTGGG
AGCAGCACGGGGGAGTTGGAGTTGCTCGCAGGAGAGGTGCCTGCTCGCAGCCCTGGGGCATTCGACATGA
GTGGGGTTGGGGGATCTCTGGCTGAGTCTGTGGGGAGTCCCCCACCTGCTGCAACCCCAACTCCCACCCC
CCCAACACGGAAGACTCCGGAGTCATTCCTAGGCCCTAATGCAGCCCTTGTGGATCTGGACTCGCTGGTG
AGCCGACCAGGCCCCACACCACCAGGATCCAAGGCTTCCAACCCATTCCTTCCAAGCGGAGCTCCGCCCA
CAGGCCCCTCTGTCACCAATCCTTTCCAGCCAGCACCCCCTGCAACGCTCACCCTGAACCAGCTCCGTCT
CAGTCCTGTGCCCCCAGTTCCTGGAGCGCCACCCACCTATATCTCTCCTCTTGGTGGAGGCCCTGGCCTG
CCCCCCATGATGCCCCCAGGTCCCCCAGCCCCCAACACTAACCCCTTCCTCCTAAGACCGGTCGCCACCA
TGGTGAGCAAGGGCGAGGAGCTGTTCACCGGGGTGGTGCCCATCCTGGTCGAGCTGGACGGCGACGTAAA
CGGCCACAAGTTCAGCGTGTCCGGCGAGGGCGAGGGCGATGCCACCTACGGCAAGCTGACCCTGAAGTTC
ATCTGCACCACCGGCAAGCTGCCCGTGCCCTGGCCCACCCTCGTGACCACCCTGACCTACGGCGTGCAGT
GCTTCAGCCGCTACCCCGACCACATGAAGCAGCACGACTTCTTCAAGTCCGCCATGCCCGAAGGCTACGT
CCAGGAGCGCACCATCTTCTTCAAGGACGACGGCAACTACAAGACCCGCGCCGAGGTGAAGTTCGAGGGC
GACACCCTGGTGAACCGCATCGAGCTGAAGGGCATCGACTTCAAGGAGGACGGCAACATCCTGGGGCACA
AGCTGGAGTACAACTACAACAGCCACAACGTCTATATCATGGCCGACAAGCAGAAGAACGGCATCAAGGT
GAACTTCAAGATCCGCCACAACATCGAGGACGGCAGCGTGCAGCTCGCCGACCACTACCAGCAGAACACC
CCCATCGGCGACGGCCCCGTGCTGCTGCCCGACAACCACTACCTGAGCACCCAGTCCGCCCTGAGCAAAG
ACCCCAACGAGAAGCGCGATCACATGGTCCTGCTGGAGTTCGTGACCGCCGCCGGGATCACTCTCGGCAT
GGACGAGCTGTACAAGTAAAGCGGCCGCGACTCTAGATCATAATCAGCCATACCACATTTGTAGAGGTTT
TACTTGCTTTAAAAAACCTCCCACACCTCCCCCTGAACCTGAAACATAAAATGAATGCAATTGTTGTTGT
TAACTTGTTTATTGCAGCTTATAATGGTTACAAATAAAGCAATAGCATCACAAATTTCACAAATAAAGCA
TTTTTTTCACTGCATTCTAGTTGTGGTTTGTCCAAACTCATCAATGTATCTTAAGGCGTAAATTGTAAGC
GTTAATATTTTGTTAAAATTCGCGTTAAATTTTTGTTAAATCAGCTCATTTTTTAACCAATAGGCCGAAA
TCGGCAAAATCCCTTATAAATCAAAAGAATAGACCGAGATAGGGT
[37 nt withheld, positions 3406-3442]
AAAGAACGTGGACTCCAACGTCAAAGG
[49 nt withheld, positions 3470-3518]
T
[91 nt withheld, positions 3520-3610]
G
[124 nt withheld, positions 3612-3735]
CAGGTGGCACTTTTCGGGGAAATGTGCGCGGAACCCCTATTTGTTTATTTTTCTAAATACATTCAAATAT
GTATCCGCTCATGAGACAATAACCCTGATAAATGCTTCAATAATATTGAAAAAGGAAGAGTCCTGAGGCG
GAAAGAACCAGCTGTGGAATGTGTGTCAGTTAGGGTGTGGAAAGTCCCCAGGCTCCCCAGCAGGCAGAAG
TATGCAAAGCATGCATCTCAATTAGTCAGCAACCAGGTGTGGAAAGTCCCCAGGCTCCCCAGCAGGCAGA
AGTATGCAAAGCATGCATCTCAATTAGTCAGCAACCATAGTCCCGCCCCTAACTCCGCCCATCCCGCCCC
TAACTCCGCCCAGTTCCGCCCATTCTCCGCCCCATGGCTGACTAATTTTTTTTATTTATGCAGAGGCCGA
GGCCGCCTCGGCCTCTGAGCTATTCCAGAAGTAGTGAGGAGGCTTTTTTGGAGGCCTAGGCTTTTGCAAA
GATCGATCAAGAGACAGGATGAGGATCGTTTCGCATGATTGAACAAGATGGATTGCACGCAGGTTCTCCG
GCCGCTTGGGTGGAGAGGCTATTCGGCTATGACTGGGCACAACAGACAATCGGCTGCTCTGATGCCGCCG
TGTTCCGGCTGTCAGCGCAGGGGCGCCCGGTTCTTTTTGTCAAGACCGACCTGTCCGGTGCCCTGAATGA
ACTGCAAGACGAGGCAGCGCGGCTATCGTGGCTGGCCACGACGGGCGTTCCTTGCGCAGCTGTGCTCGAC
GTTGTCACTGAAGCGGGAAGGGACTGGCTGCTATTGGGCGAAGTGCCGGGGCAGGATCTCCTGTCATCTC
ACCTTGCTCCTGCCGAGAAAGTATCCATCATGGCTGATGCAATGCGGCGGCTGCATACGCTTGATCCGGC
TACCTGCCCATTCGACCACCAAGCGAAACATCGCATCGAGCGAGCACGTACTCGGATGGAAGCCGGTCTT
GTCGATCAGGATGATCTGGACGAAGAGCATCAGGGGCTCGCGCCAGCCGAACTGTTCGCCAGGCTCAAGG
CGAGCATGCCCGACGGCGAGGATCTCGTCGTGACCCATGGCGATGCCTGCTTGCCGAATATCATGGTGGA
AAATGGCCGCTTTTCTGGATTCATCGACTGTGGCCGGCTGGGTGTGGCGGACCGCTATCAGGACATAGCG
TTGGCTACCCGTGATATTGCTGAAGAGCTTGGCGGCGAATGGGCTGACCGCTTCCTCGTGCTTTACGGTA
TCGCCGCTCCCGATTCGCAGCGCATCGCCTTCTATCGCCTTCTTGACGAGTTCTTCTGAGCGGGACTCTG
GGGTTCGAAATGACCGACCAAGCGACGCCCAACCTGCCATCACGAGATTTCGATTCCACCGCCGCCTTCT
ATGAAAGGTTGGGCTTCGGAATCGTTTTCCGGGACGCCGGCTGGATGATCCTCCAGCGCGGGGATCTCAT
GCTGGAGTTCTTCGCCCACCCTAGGGGGAGGCTAACTGAAACACGGAAGGAGACAATACCGGAAGGAACC
CGCGCTATGACGGCAATAAAAAGACAGAATAAAACGCACGGTGTTGGGTCGTTTGTTCATAAACGCGGGG
TTCGGTCCCAGGGCTGGCACTCTGTCGATACCCCACCGAGACCCCATTGGGGCCAATACGCCCGCGTTTC
TTCCTTTTCCCCACCCCACCCCCCAAGTTCGGGTGAAGGCCCAGGGCTCGCAGCCAACGTCGGGGCGGCA
GGCCCTGCCATAGCCTCAGGTTACTCATATATACTTTAGATTGATTTAAAACTTCATTTTTAATTTAAAA
GGATCTAGGTGAAGATCCTTTTTGATAATCTCATGACCAAAATCCCTTAACGTGAGTTTTCGTTCCACTG
AGCGTCAGACCCCGTAGAAAAGATCAAAGGATCTTCTTGAGATCCTTTTTTTCTGCGCGTAATCTGCTGC
TTGCAAACAAAAAAACCACCGCTACCAGCGGTGGTTTGTTTGCCGGATCAAGAGCTACCAACTCTTTTTC
CGAAGGTAACTGGCTTCAGCAGAGCGCAGATACCAAATACTGTCCTTCTAGTGTAGCCGTAGTTAGGCCA
CCACTTCAAGAACTCTGTAGCACCGCCTACATACCTCGCTCTGCTAATCCTGTTACCAGTGGCTGCTGCC
AGTGGCGATAAGTCGTGTCTTACCGGGTTGGACTCAAGACGATAGTTACCGGATAAGGCGCAGCGGTCGG
GCTGAACGGGGGGTTCGTGCACACAGCCCAGCTTGGAGCGAACGACCTACACCGAACTGAGATACCTACA
GCGTGAGCTATGAGAAAGCGCCACGCTTCCCGAAGGGAGAAAGGCGGACAGGTATCCGGTAAGCGGCAGG
GTCGGAACAGGAGAGCGCACGAGGGAGCTTCCAGGGGGAAACGCCTGGTATCTTTATAGTCCTGTCGGGT
TTCGCCACCTCTGACTTGAGCGTCGATTTTTGTGATGCTCGTCAGGGGGGCGGAGCCTATGGAAAAACGC
CAGCAACGCGGCCTTTTTACGGTTCCTGGCCTTTTGCTGGCCTTTTGCTCACATGTTCTTTCCTGCGTTA
TCCCCTGATTCTGTGGATAACCGTATTACCGCCATGCAT
Features (pLannotate 1.2.2; 16 found; start..end, strand, type, name):
     61..364     +  enhancer       CMV enhancer: human cytomegalovirus immediate early enhancer
    365..568     +  promoter       CMV promoter: human cytomegalovirus (CMV) immediate early promoter
    591..618     +  misc_feature   MCS (fragment): multiple cloning site
    666..989     +  CDS            FKBP1A: FKB1A_HUMAN - Also known as FKBP1, FKBP12. Experimental evidence at protein level: Swiss-Prot protein existence level 1. Keeps in an inactive conformation TGFBR1, the TGF-beta type I serine/threonine kinase receptor, preventing TGF-beta receptor activation in absence of ligand. Recruits SMAD7 to ACVR1B which prevents the association of SMAD2 and SMAD3 with the activin receptor complex, thereby blocking the activin signal. May modulate the RYR1 calcium channel activity. PPIases accelerate the folding of proteins. It catalyzes the cis-trans isomerization of proline imidic peptide bonds in oligop
    969..2294    +  CDS            Epn1 (fragment): EPN1_MOUSE - Experimental evidence at protein level: Swiss-Prot protein existence level 1. Binds to membranes enriched in phosphatidylinositol 4,5- bisphosphate (PtdIns(4,5)P2). Modifies membrane curvature and facilitates the formation of clathrin-coated invaginations (By similarity). Regulates receptor-mediated endocytosis (By similarity). From Mus musculus (Mouse).
   2310..3029    +  CDS            EGFP: the original enhanced GFP (Yang et al., 1996) mammalian codon-optimized
   3046..3129    +  CDS            large T antigen (fragment): large T antigen from SV40 (simian virus 40)
   3152..3273    +  polyA_signal   SV40 poly(A) signal: SV40 polyadenylation signal
   3307..3735    -  rep_origin     f1 ori (sequence partly withheld): f1 bacteriophage origin of replication; arrow indicates direction of (+) strand synthesis
   3762..3866    +  promoter       AmpR promoter: bla
   3868..4225    +  promoter       SV40 promoter: SV40 enhancer and early promoter
   4260..5054    +  CDS            NeoR/KanR: aminoglycoside phosphotransferase from Tn5; aph(3')-II (or nptII); confers resistance to neomycin, kanamycin, and G418 (Geneticin®)
   5075..5227    +  CDS            ble (fragment): BLE_KLEPN - Experimental evidence at protein level: Swiss-Prot protein existence level 1. Binding protein with a strong affinity to the bleomycin family of antibiotics. Binds to CL990; an antimitotic-antibiotic compound. From Klebsiella pneumoniae.
   5286..5333    +  polyA_signal   HSV TK poly(A) signal: herpes simplex virus thymidine kinase polyadenylation signal (Cole and Stacy, 1985)
   5424..5440    -  polyA_signal   bGH poly(A) signal (fragment): bovine growth hormone polyadenylation signal
   5662..6250    +  rep_origin     ori: high-copy-number ColE1/pMB1/pBR322/pUC origin of replication
