>Addgene plasmid #100733 | FKBP-epsin(144-575)-GFP | addgene full sequence | sequence record 193978 | Addgene NGS Result
AGTTATTAATAGTAATCAATTACGGGGTCATTAGTTCATAGCCCATATATGGAGTTCCGCGTTACATAAC
TTACGGTAAATGGCCCGCCTGGCTGACCGCCCAACGACCCCCGCCCATTGACGTCAATAATGACGTATGT
TCCCATAGTAACGCCAATAGGGACTTTCCATTGACGTCAATGGGTGGAGTATTTACGGTAAACTGCCCAC
TTGGCAGTACATCAAGTGTATCATATGCCAAGTACGCCCCCTATTGACGTCAATGACGGTAAATGGCCCG
CCTGGCATTATGCCCAGTACATGACCTTATGGGACTTTCCTACTTGGCAGTACATCTACGTATTAGTCAT
CGCTATTACCATGGTGATGCGGTTTTGGCAGTACATCAATGGGCGTGGATAGCGGTTTGACTCACGGGGA
TTTCCAAGTCTCCACCCCATTGACGTCAATGGGAGTTTGTTTTGGCACCAAAATCAACGGGACTTTCCAA
AATGTCGTAACAACTCCGCCCCATTGACGCAAATGGGCGGTAGGCGTGTACGGTGGGAGGTCTATATAAG
CAGAGCTGGTTTAGTGAACCGTCAGATCCGCTAGCGCTACCGGACTCAGATCTCGAGAGATCGATGTGAA
TGGGGGCCCTGAACCCGCCAAGAACCTGTACACCATGGGAGTGCAGGTGGAAACCATCTCCCCAGGAGAC
GGGCGCACCTTCCCCAAGCGCGGCCAGACCTGCGTGGTGCACTACACCGGGATGCTTGAAGATGGAAAGA
AATTTGATTCCTCCCGGGACAGAAACAAGCCCTTTAAGTTTATGCTAGGCAAGCAGGAGGTGATCCGAGG
CTGGGAAGAAGGGGTTGCCCAGATGAGTGTGGGTCAGAGAGCCAAACTGACTATATCTCCAGATTATGCC
TATGGTGCCACTGGGCACCCAGGCATCATCCCACCACATGCCACTCTCGTCTTCGATGTGGAGCTTCTAA
AACTGGAACGGTACCATCGCGCCCACGCGCTCAAGACCAAGGAGAAGCTGGCACAGACTGCCACGGCCTC
CTCAGCAGCCGTGGGCTCTGGACCACCTCCCGAGGCGGAGCAGGCATGGCCACAGAGCAGCGGGGAGGAG
GAGTTGCAGCTCCAGCTGGCCCTGGCTATGAGCAAGGAGGAGGCCGACCAGCCCCCGTCCTGCGGCCCTG
AGGATGACGTCCAGCTCCAGCTGGCCCTTAGTTTGAGCCGAGAGGAGCACGATAAGGAAGAGCGGATCCG
TCGTGGGGATGACCTGAGGCTGCAGATGGCAATAGAGGAGAGCAAGAGGGAGACTGGGGGCAAGGAGGAG
TCATCTCTCATGGATCTTGCTGATGTCTTCACAACCCCAGCGCCTCCACAGGCCTCAGACCCTTGGGGGG
GCCCGGCATCTGTGCCTACTGCTGTCCCTGTGGCTGCTGCCGCTTCAGACCCTTGGGGGGGACCTGCTGT
CCCTCCAGCTGCTGATCCTTGGGGTGGTGCAGCCCCCACACCAGCCTCAGGGGATCCCTGGAGGCCTGCA
GCCCCTACAGGGCCCTCTGTTGATCCTTGGGGTGGGACCCCAGCTCCTGCAGCTGGAGAGGGGCCCACCC
CTGACCCGTGGGGAAGCTCTGATGGTGGGGCTCCTGTCAGTGGGCCCCCATCTTCTGACCCCTGGGCACC
TGCCCCGGCTTTCTCAGACCCCTGGGGAGGCTCACCTGCAAAGCCCAGCAGCAACGGCACTGCAGTTGGG
GGCTTTGACACAGAGCCTGATGAGTTCTCAGACTTCGACCGACTCCGCACTGCCCTGCCAACCTCTGGGA
GCAGCACGGGGGAGTTGGAGTTGCTCGCAGGAGAGGTGCCTGCTCGCAGCCCTGGGGCATTCGACATGAG
TGGGGTTGGGGGATCTCTGGCTGAGTCTGTGGGGAGTCCCCCACCTGCTGCAACCCCAACTCCCACCCCC
CCAACACGGAAGACTCCGGAGTCATTCCTAGGCCCTAATGCAGCCCTTGTGGATCTGGACTCGCTGGTGA
GCCGACCAGGCCCCACACCACCAGGATCCAAGGCTTCCAACCCATTCCTTCCAAGCGGAGCTCCGCCCAC
AGGCCCCTCTGTCACCAATCCTTTCCAGCCAGCACCCCCTGCAACGCTCACCCTGAACCAGCTCCGTCTC
AGTCCTGTGCCCCCAGTTCCTGGAGCGCCACCCACCTATATCTCTCCTCTTGGTGGAGGCCCTGGCCTGC
CCCCCATGATGCCCCCAGGTCCCCCAGCCCCCAACACTAACCCCTTCCTCCTAAGACCGGTCGCCACCAT
GGTGAGCAAGGGCGAGGAGCTGTTCACCGGGGTGGTGCCCATCCTGGTCGAGCTGGACGGCGACGTAAAC
GGCCACAAGTTCAGCGTGTCCGGCGAGGGCGAGGGCGATGCCACCTACGGCAAGCTGACCCTGAAGTTCA
TCTGCACCACCGGCAAGCTGCCCGTGCCCTGGCCCACCCTCGTGACCACCCTGACCTACGGCGTGCAGTG
CTTCAGCCGCTACCCCGACCACATGAAGCAGCACGACTTCTTCAAGTCCGCCATGCCCGAAGGCTACGTC
CAGGAGCGCACCATCTTCTTCAAGGACGACGGCAACTACAAGACCCGCGCCGAGGTGAAGTTCGAGGGCG
ACACCCTGGTGAACCGCATCGAGCTGAAGGGCATCGACTTCAAGGAGGACGGCAACATCCTGGGGCACAA
GCTGGAGTACAACTACAACAGCCACAACGTCTATATCATGGCCGACAAGCAGAAGAACGGCATCAAGGTG
AACTTCAAGATCCGCCACAACATCGAGGACGGCAGCGTGCAGCTCGCCGACCACTACCAGCAGAACACCC
CCATCGGCGACGGCCCCGTGCTGCTGCCCGACAACCACTACCTGAGCACCCAGTCCGCCCTGAGCAAAGA
CCCCAACGAGAAGCGCGATCACATGGTCCTGCTGGAGTTCGTGACCGCCGCCGGGATCACTCTCGGCATG
GACGAGCTGTACAAGTAAAGCGGCCGCGACTCTAGATCATAATCAGCCATACCACATTTGTAGAGGTTTT
ACTTGCTTTAAAAAACCTCCCACACCTCCCCCTGAACCTGAAACATAAAATGAATGCAATTGTTGTTGTT
AACTTGTTTATTGCAGCTTATAATGGTTACAAATAAAGCAATAGCATCACAAATTTCACAAATAAAGCAT
TTTTTTCACTGCATTCTAGTTGTGGTTTGTCCAAACTCATCAATGTATCTTAAGGCGTAAATTGTAAGCG
TTAATATTTTGTTAAAATTCGCGTTAAATTTTTGTTAAATCAGCTCATTTTTTAACCAATAGGCCGAAAT
CGGCAAAATCCCTTATAAATCAAAAGAATAGACCGAGATAGGGT
[37 nt withheld, positions 3405-3441]
AAAGAACGTGGACTCCAACGTCAAAGG
[49 nt withheld, positions 3469-3517]
T
[91 nt withheld, positions 3519-3609]
G
[124 nt withheld, positions 3611-3734]
CAGGTGGCACTTTTCGGGGAAATGTGCGCGGAACCCCTATTTGTTTATTTTTCTAAATACATTCAAATAT
GTATCCGCTCATGAGACAATAACCCTGATAAATGCTTCAATAATATTGAAAAAGGAAGAGTCCTGAGGCG
GAAAGAACCAGCTGTGGAATGTGTGTCAGTTAGGGTGTGGAAAGTCCCCAGGCTCCCCAGCAGGCAGAAG
TATGCAAAGCATGCATCTCAATTAGTCAGCAACCAGGTGTGGAAAGTCCCCAGGCTCCCCAGCAGGCAGA
AGTATGCAAAGCATGCATCTCAATTAGTCAGCAACCATAGTCCCGCCCCTAACTCCGCCCATCCCGCCCC
TAACTCCGCCCAGTTCCGCCCATTCTCCGCCCCATGGCTGACTAATTTTTTTTATTTATGCAGAGGCCGA
GGCCGCCTCGGCCTCTGAGCTATTCCAGAAGTAGTGAGGAGGCTTTTTTGGAGGCCTAGGCTTTTGCAAA
GATCGATCAAGAGACAGGATGAGGATCGTTTCGCATGATTGAACAAGATGGATTGCACGCAGGTTCTCCG
GCCGCTTGGGTGGAGAGGCTATTCGGCTATGACTGGGCACAACAGACAATCGGCTGCTCTGATGCCGCCG
TGTTCCGGCTGTCAGCGCAGGGGCGCCCGGTTCTTTTTGTCAAGACCGACCTGTCCGGTGCCCTGAATGA
ACTGCAAGACGAGGCAGCGCGGCTATCGTGGCTGGCCACGACGGGCGTTCCTTGCGCAGCTGTGCTCGAC
GTTGTCACTGAAGCGGGAAGGGACTGGCTGCTATTGGGCGAAGTGCCGGGGCAGGATCTCCTGTCATCTC
ACCTTGCTCCTGCCGAGAAAGTATCCATCATGGCTGATGCAATGCGGCGGCTGCATACGCTTGATCCGGC
TACCTGCCCATTCGACCACCAAGCGAAACATCGCATCGAGCGAGCACGTACTCGGATGGAAGCCGGTCTT
GTCGATCAGGATGATCTGGACGAAGAGCATCAGGGGCTCGCGCCAGCCGAACTGTTCGCCAGGCTCAAGG
CGAGCATGCCCGACGGCGAGGATCTCGTCGTGACCCATGGCGATGCCTGCTTGCCGAATATCATGGTGGA
AAATGGCCGCTTTTCTGGATTCATCGACTGTGGCCGGCTGGGTGTGGCGGACCGCTATCAGGACATAGCG
TTGGCTACCCGTGATATTGCTGAAGAGCTTGGCGGCGAATGGGCTGACCGCTTCCTCGTGCTTTACGGTA
TCGCCGCTCCCGATTCGCAGCGCATCGCCTTCTATCGCCTTCTTGACGAGTTCTTCTGAGCGGGACTCTG
GGGTTCGAAATGACCGACCAAGCGACGCCCAACCTGCCATCACGAGATTTCGATTCCACCGCCGCCTTCT
ATGAAAGGTTGGGCTTCGGAATCGTTTTCCGGGACGCCGGCTGGATGATCCTCCAGCGCGGGGATCTCAT
GCTGGAGTTCTTCGCCCACCCTAGGGGGAGGCTAACTGAAACACGGAAGGAGACAATACCGGAAGGAACC
CGCGCTATGACGGCAATAAAAAGACAGAATAAAACGCACGGTGTTGGGTCGTTTGTTCATAAACGCGGGG
TTCGGTCCCAGGGCTGGCACTCTGTCGATACCCCACCGAGACCCCATTGGGGCCAATACGCCCGCGTTTC
TTCCTTTTCCCCACCCCACCCCCCAAGTTCGGGTGAAGGCCCAGGGCTCGCAGCCAACGTCGGGGCGGCA
GGCCCTGCCATAGCCTCAGGTTACTCATATATACTTTAGATTGATTTAAAACTTCATTTTTAATTTAAAA
GGATCTAGGTGAAGATCCTTTTTGATAATCTCATGACCAAAATCCCTTAACGTGAGTTTTCGTTCCACTG
AGCGTCAGACCCCGTAGAAAAGATCAAAGGATCTTCTTGAGATCCTTTTTTTCTGCGCGTAATCTGCTGC
TTGCAAACAAAAAAACCACCGCTACCAGCGGTGGTTTGTTTGCCGGATCAAGAGCTACCAACTCTTTTTC
CGAAGGTAACTGGCTTCAGCAGAGCGCAGATACCAAATACTGTTCTTCTAGTGTAGCCGTAGTTAGGCCA
CCACTTCAAGAACTCTGTAGCACCGCCTACATACCTCGCTCTGCTAATCCTGTTACCAGTGGCTGCTGCC
AGTGGCGATAAGTCGTGTCTTACCGGGTTGGACTCAAGACGATAGTTACCGGATAAGGCGCAGCGGTCGG
GCTGAACGGGGGGTTCGTGCACACAGCCCAGCTTGGAGCGAACGACCTACACCGAACTGAGATACCTACA
GCGTGAGCTATGAGAAAGCGCCACGCTTCCCGAAGGGAGAAAGGCGGACAGGTATCCGGTAAGCGGCAGG
GTCGGAACAGGAGAGCGCACGAGGGAGCTTCCAGGGGGAAACGCCTGGTATCTTTATAGTCCTGTCGGGT
TTCGCCACCTCTGACTTGAGCGTCGATTTTTGTGATGCTCGTCAGGGGGGCGGAGCCTATGGAAAAACGC
CAGCAACGCGGCCTTTTTACGGTTCCTGGCCTTTTGCTGGCCTTTTGCTCACATGTTCTTTCCTGCGTTA
TCCCCTGATTCTGTGGATAACCGTATTACCGCCATGCATT
Features (pLannotate 1.2.2; 16 found; start..end, strand, type, name):
     60..363     +  enhancer       CMV enhancer: human cytomegalovirus immediate early enhancer
    364..567     +  promoter       CMV promoter: human cytomegalovirus (CMV) immediate early promoter
    590..617     +  misc_feature   MCS (fragment): multiple cloning site
    665..988     +  CDS            FKBP1A: FKB1A_HUMAN - Also known as FKBP1, FKBP12. Experimental evidence at protein level: Swiss-Prot protein existence level 1. Keeps in an inactive conformation TGFBR1, the TGF-beta type I serine/threonine kinase receptor, preventing TGF-beta receptor activation in absence of ligand. Recruits SMAD7 to ACVR1B which prevents the association of SMAD2 and SMAD3 with the activin receptor complex, thereby blocking the activin signal. May modulate the RYR1 calcium channel activity. PPIases accelerate the folding of proteins. It catalyzes the cis-trans isomerization of proline imidic peptide bonds in oligop
    968..2293    +  CDS            Epn1 (fragment): EPN1_MOUSE - Experimental evidence at protein level: Swiss-Prot protein existence level 1. Binds to membranes enriched in phosphatidylinositol 4,5- bisphosphate (PtdIns(4,5)P2). Modifies membrane curvature and facilitates the formation of clathrin-coated invaginations (By similarity). Regulates receptor-mediated endocytosis (By similarity). From Mus musculus (Mouse).
   2309..3028    +  CDS            EGFP: the original enhanced GFP (Yang et al., 1996) mammalian codon-optimized
   3045..3128    +  CDS            large T antigen (fragment): large T antigen from SV40 (simian virus 40)
   3151..3272    +  polyA_signal   SV40 poly(A) signal: SV40 polyadenylation signal
   3306..3734    -  rep_origin     f1 ori (sequence partly withheld): f1 bacteriophage origin of replication; arrow indicates direction of (+) strand synthesis
   3761..3865    +  promoter       AmpR promoter: bla
   3867..4224    +  promoter       SV40 promoter: SV40 enhancer and early promoter
   4259..5053    +  CDS            NeoR/KanR: aminoglycoside phosphotransferase from Tn5; aph(3')-II (or nptII); confers resistance to neomycin, kanamycin, and G418 (Geneticin®)
   5074..5226    +  CDS            ble (fragment): BLE_KLEPN - Experimental evidence at protein level: Swiss-Prot protein existence level 1. Binding protein with a strong affinity to the bleomycin family of antibiotics. Binds to CL990; an antimitotic-antibiotic compound. From Klebsiella pneumoniae.
   5285..5332    +  polyA_signal   HSV TK poly(A) signal: herpes simplex virus thymidine kinase polyadenylation signal (Cole and Stacy, 1985)
   5423..5439    -  polyA_signal   bGH poly(A) signal (fragment): bovine growth hormone polyadenylation signal
   5661..6249    +  rep_origin     ori: high-copy-number ColE1/pMB1/pBR322/pUC origin of replication
