[The description below was written by a language model from this plasmid's Addgene catalogue record and pLannotate feature annotations shown in this document.]
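Description:
FKBP-epsin(144-575)-GFP is a mammalian expression plasmid built on the pEGFP-N1 backbone, 6,364 bp in both the depositor and repository sequence records, which carry the same annotated features offset by a single base. It replicates in E. coli at high copy from a ColE1/pUC-type origin and also carries an f1 phage origin. A single Tn5 aminoglycoside phosphotransferase gene (NeoR/KanR) serves both hosts. A bacterial bla-type promoter drives it for kanamycin selection, and the SV40 enhancer/early promoter, with an HSV TK polyadenylation signal, drives it for G418 selection in mammalian cells. Short annotated fragments of ble, SV40 large T antigen and a bGH poly(A) signal look like backbone remnants or partial sequence matches rather than functional parts.

The payload is one open reading frame under the human CMV immediate-early enhancer and promoter, terminated by the SV40 poly(A) signal. It encodes human FKBP12 (FKBP1A) at the N terminus, then residues 144-575 of mouse epsin 1 (Epn1), described in the record as the clathrin-binding middle part of the protein, and finally EGFP at the C terminus. The annotated Epn1 region is accordingly only a fragment of the full-length protein.

The stated purpose is to express a clathrin "hook" for "hot-wiring" clathrin-mediated endocytosis in mammalian cells. FKBP is a standard chemically inducible dimerisation module that binds an FRB domain in the presence of rapamycin. The hook is therefore presumably recruited on demand to an FRB-tagged partner supplied on a separate construct, although the record does not name that partner. EGFP allows the hook's expression and relocalisation to be followed by fluorescence microscopy.
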