Addgene plasmid #100733: FKBP-epsin(144-575)-GFP
Purpose: To express a clathrin "hook" in mammalian cells to hot-wire endocytosis
Depositing lab: Stephen Royle. Publication: New tools for "hot-wiring" clathrin-mediated endocytosis with temporal and spatial precision. Wood LA, Larocque G, Clarke NI, Sarkar S, Royle SJ. J Cell Biol. 2017 Sep 27. pii: jcb.201702188. doi: 10.1083/jcb.201702188. PubMed 28954824.
Backbone
  Vector backbone: pEGFP-N1
  Vector type: Mammalian Expression
  Selectable markers: Neomycin (select with G418)
Growth in bacteria
  Bacterial resistance: Kanamycin, 50 μg/mL
  Growth temperature: 37°C
  Growth strain: DH5alpha
  Copy number: High Copy
Gene/Insert
  Gene/Insert name: epn1 (alt name: epsin1)
  Species: M. musculus (mouse)
  Mutation: clathrin binding middle part aa 144-575
  Entrez Gene: Epn1 (a.k.a. AA269831, Ibp1)
  Promoter: CMV
  Tag / fusion protein: FKBP (N terminal on insert); GFP (C terminal on insert)
  Cloning method: Restriction Enzyme; 5′ cloning site AgeI (unknown if destroyed); 3′ cloning site Acc65I (unknown if destroyed)
  Sequencing primers: 5′ CMV Forward
Terms and licenses: Academic/Nonprofit Terms; Industry Terms: Not Available to Industry
How to cite: FKBP-epsin(144-575)-GFP was a gift from Stephen Royle (Addgene plasmid # 100733 ; http://n2t.net/addgene:100733 ; RRID:Addgene_100733)
